>Addgene plasmid #192410 | LLP766_L2pV3_ANIMPLYB_B3RT_FRT_OCS_Rluc_2IBF_lacZ | addgene full sequence | sequence record 378100 | Addgene NGS Result
GTGCCGAATTCGGATCCGGAGGGTTGCTTAAGAATAAGTAATTCTTAAGCAACCTCGACAAAATTTAGAA
CGAACTTAATTATGATCTCAAATACATTGATACATATCTCATCTAGATCTAGGTTATCATTATGTAAGAA
AGTTTTGACGAATATGGCACGACAAAATGGCTAGACTCGATGTAATTGGTATCTCAACTCAACATTATAC
TTATACCAAACATTAGTTAGACAAAATTTAAACAACTATTTTTTATGTATGCAAGAGTCAGCATATGTAT
AATTGATTCAGAATCGTTTTGACGAGTTCGGATGTAGTAGTAGCCATTATTTAATGTACATACTAATCGT
GAATAGTGAATATGATGAAACATTGTATCTTATTGTATAAATATCCATAAACACATCATGAAAGACACTT
TCTTTCACGGTCTGAATTAATTATGATACAATTCTAATAGAAAACGAATTAAATTACGTTGAATTGTATG
AAATCTAATTGAACAAGCCAACCACGACGACGACTAACGTTGCCTGGATTGACTCGGTTTAAGTTAACCA
CTAAAAAAACGGAGCTGTCATGTAACACGCGGATCGAGCAGGTCACAGTCATGAAGCCATCAAAGCAAAA
GAACTAATCCAAGGGCTGAGATGATTAATTAGTTTAAAAATTAGTTAACACGAGGGAAAAGGCTGTCTGA
CAGCCAGGTCACGTTATCTTTACCTGTGGTCGAAATGATTCGTGTCTGTCGATTTTAATTATTTTTTTGA
AAGGCCGAAAATAAAGTTGTAAGAGATAAACCCGCCTATATAAATTCATATATTTTCCTCTCCGCTTTGA
AGGTTGCTTAAGAATAAGTAATTCTTAAGCAACCTACTGTATTTTTACAACAATTACCAACAACAACAAA
GAAGTTCCTATTCTCTAGAAAGTATAGGAACTTCCTGCTTTAATGAGATATGCGAGAAGCCTATGATCGC
ATGATATTTGCTTTCAATTCTGTTGTGCACGTTGTAAAAAACCTGAGCATGTGTAGCTCAGATCCTTACC
GCCGGTTTCGGTTCATTCTAATGAATATATCACCCGTTACTATCGTATTTTTATGAATAATATTCTCCGT
TCAATTTACTGATTGTACCCTACTACTTATATGTACAATATTAAAATGAAAACAATATATTGTGCTGAAT
AGGTTTATAGCGACATCTATGATAGAGCGCCACAATAACAAACAATTGCGTTTTATTATTACAAATCCAA
TTTTAAAAAAAGCGGCAGAACCGGTCAAACCTAAAAGACTGATTACATAAATCTTATTCAAATTTCAAAA
GTGCCCCAGGGGCTAGTATCTACGACACACCGAGCGGCGAACTAATAACGCTCACTGAAGGGAACTCCGG
TTCCCCGCCGGCGCGCATGGGTGAGATTCCTTGAAGTTGAGTATTGGCCGTCCGCTCTACCGAAAGTTAC
GGGCACCATTCAACCCGGTCCAGCACGGCGGCCGGGTAACCGACTTGCTGCCCCGAGAATTATGCAGCAT
TTTTTTGGTGTATGTGGGCCCCAAATGAAGTGCAGGTCAAACCTTGACAGTGACGACAAATCGTTGGGCG
GGTCCAGGGCGAATTTTGCGACAACATGTCGAGGCTCAGCAGGAAGTTCCTATTCTCTAGAAAGTATAGG
AACTTCCAACAAACAACATTACAATTACTATTTACAATTACAATGACTTCAAAGGTGTATGATCCTGAGC
AGGTAAGTTTCTGCTTCTACCTTTGATATATATATAATAATTATCATTAATTAGTAGTAATATAATATTT
CAAATATTTTTTTCAAAATAAAAGAATGTAGTATATAGCAATTGCTTTTCTGTAGTTTATAAGTGTGTAT
ATTTTAATTTATAACTTTTCTAATATATGACCAAAATTTGTTGATGTGCAGAGAAAAAGAATGATAACTG
GTCCACAATGGTGGGCAAGATGTAAACAGATGAACGTGCTTGATTCTTTCATTAATTACTACGATTCAGA
AAAGCACGCTGAGAATGCAGTTATCTTTCTTCACGGAAACGCTGCATCTTCATATTTGTGGAGACATGTT
GTGCCTCACATTGAACCAGTGGCTAGGTGTATTATCCCAGATCTTATCGGAATGGGAAAGTCTGGTAAAT
CTGGAAATGGTTCTTACAGACTTTTGGATCATTATAAGTACCTCACAGCTTGGTTCGAACTTCTCAACTT
ACCTAAGAAGATTATTTTCGTTGGACACGATTGGGGTGCTTGCTTGGCATTCCATTACTCATACGAACAC
CAAGATAAGATCAAAGCTATAGTTCATGCAGAGAGTGTTGTGGATGTGATAGAATCTTGGGATGAGTGGC
CAGATATTGAAGAGGATATTGCTTTGATCAAGTCTGAAGAGGGAGAAAAGATGGTTCTCGAAAATAACTT
TTTCGTGGAAACTATGCTTCCTTCAAAGATTATGAGAAAATTGGAACCAGAAGAGTTTGCTGCATATCTC
GAACCTTTCAAGGAAAAAGGAGAGGTTAGAAGGCCAACACTCAGTTGGCCTAGGGAAATACCATTAGTTA
AGGGAGGTAAACCTGATGTTGTGCAGATCGTGAGAAATTATAACGCTTACCTTAGGGCATCAGATGATTT
GCCTAAGATGTTCATCGAGTCAGATCCAGGATTTTTCAGTAATGCTATAGTTGAAGGTGCAAAGAAATTT
CCAAACACCGAGTTCGTTAAGGTGAAAGGATTGCATTTCTCACAAGAAGATGCTCCTGATGAGATGGGAA
AGTATATTAAGTCTTTTGTTGAAAGAGTGCTCAAAAACGAGCAGGGTTCTCGATCTGATGCTTCTGAAGT
AACGTCAACAAGCTCCCAGTCTGAGGTATGCACAGTGGAAACGCCAGGTTGTGTTGGTTCTTAAGCTTCT
CTAGCTAGAGTCGATCGACAAGCTCGAGTTTCTCCATAATAATGTGTGAGTAGTTCCCAGATAAGGGAAT
TAGGGTTCCTATAGGGTTTCGCTCATGTGTTGAGCATATAAGAAACCCTTAGTATGTATTTGTATTTGTA
AAATACTTCTATCAATAAAATTTCTAATTCCTAAAACCAAAATCCAGTACTAAAATCCAGATCGCTGCAA
GAATTCAAGCTTGGAGCCAACACTCGAATCCCCACCCGTTGGACCAAACCCGGCTCATTAAGCGTCGGTT
CAGATTTATTTCCTTTATTTAAAAAAAAGGAAAGGGTAAAAAATAGAAAATTGGAAACAGTTAAAGCCCA
AAATTGTAATTTACCGAGAATTGTAAATTTACCTGAAAACCCTACGCTATAGTTTCGACTATAAATACCA
AACTTAGGACCTCACTTCAGAATCCCCTCGTCGCTGCGTCTCTCTCCCGCAACCTTCGATTTTCGTTTAT
TCGCATCCATCGGAGAGAGAAAACAATCAATAAGCGACCTACTACAAACAAGTAAGTAAGAGAAAAACCA
AAAGAAGAAGAGAAACAACAAGAAGAAGTAATGGAGGACGCCAAAAACATAAAGAAAGGCCCGGCGCCAT
TCTATCCTCTAGAGGATGGAACCGCTGGAGAGCAACTGCATAAGGCTATGAAGAGATACGCCCTGGTTCC
TGGAACAATTGCTTTTACAGATGCACATATCGAGGTGAACATCACGTACGCGGAATACTTCGAAATGTCC
GTTCGGTTGGCAGAAGCTATGAAACGATATGGGCTGAATACAAATCACAGAATCGTCGTATGCAGTGAAA
ACTCTCTTCAATTCTTTATGCCGGTGTTGGGCGCGTTATTTATCGGAGTTGCAGTTGCGCCCGCGAACGA
CATTTATAATGAACGTGAATTGCTCAACAGTATGAACATTTCGCAGCCTACCGTAGTGTTTGTTTCCAAA
AAGGGGTTGCAAAAAATTTTGAACGTGCAAAAAAAATTACCAATAATCCAGAAAATTATTATCATGGATT
CTAAAACGGATTACCAGGGATTTCAGTCGATGTACACGTTCGTCACATCTCATCTACCTCCCGGTTTTAA
TGAATACGATTTTGTACCAGAGTCCTTTGATCGTGACAAAACAATTGCACTGATAATGAATTCCTCTGGA
TCTACTGGGTTACCTAAGGGTGTGGCCCTTCCGCATAGAACTGCCTGCGTCAGATTCTCGCATGCCAGAG
ATCCTATTTTTGGCAATCAAATCATTCCGGATACTGCGATTTTAAGTGTTGTTCCATTCCATCACGGTTT
TGGAATGTTTACTACACTCGGATATTTGATATGTGGATTTCGAGTCGTCTTAATGTATAGATTTGAAGAA
GAGCTGTTTTTACGATCCCTTCAGGATTACAAAATTCAAAGTGCGTTGCTAGTACCAACCCTATTTTCAT
TCTTCGCCAAAAGCACTCTGATTGACAAATACGATTTATCTAATTTACACGAAATTGCTTCTGGGGGCGC
ACCTCTTTCGAAAGAAGTCGGGGAAGCGGTTGCAAAACGCTTCCATCTTCCAGGGATACGACAAGGATAT
GGGCTCACTGAGACTACATCAGCTATTCTGATTACACCCGAGGGGGATGATAAACCGGGCGCGGTCGGTA
AAGTTGTTCCATTTTTTGAAGCGAAGGTTGTGGATCTGGATACCGGGAAAACGCTGGGCGTTAATCAGAG
AGGCGAATTATGTGTCAGAGGACCTATGATTATGTCCGGTTATGTAAACAATCCGGAAGCGACCAACGCC
TTGATTGACAAGGATGGATGGCTACATTCTGGAGACATAGCTTACTGGGACGAGGACGAACACTTCTTCA
TAGTTGACCGCTTGAAGTCTTTAATTAAATACAAAGGATATCAGGTGGCCCCCGCTGAATTGGAATCGAT
ATTGTTACAACACCCCAACATCTTCGACGCGGGCGTGGCAGGTCTGCCCGACGATGACGCCGGTGAACTT
CCCGCCGCCGTTGTTGTTTTGGAGCACGGAAAGACGATGACGGAAAAAGAGATCGTGGATTACGTCGCCA
GTCAAGTAACAACCGCGAAAAAGTTGCGCGGAGGAGTTGTGTTTGTGGACGAAGTACCGAAAGGTCTTAC
CGGAAAACTCGACGCAAGAAAAATCAGAGAGATCCTCATAAAGGCCAAGAAGGGCGGAAAGTCCAAATTG
TAAGCTTGATCCCCCGTCGACAGCTAGCTATATCATCAATTTATGTATTACACATAATATCGCACTCAGT
CTTTCATCTACGGCAATGTACCAGCTGATATAATCAGTTATTGAAATATTTCTGAATTTAAACTTGCATC
AATAAATTTATGTTTTTGCTTGGACTATAATACCTGACTTGTTATTTTATCAATAAATATTTAAACTATA
TTTCTTTCAAGATCGCTACTAGAATTCGAGCTCGGAGCCAACACTCGAATCCCCACCCGTTGGACCAAAC
CCGGCTCATTAAGCGTCGGTTCAGATTTATTTCCTTTATTTAAAAAAAAGGAAAGGGTAAAAAATAGAAA
ATTGGAAACAGTTAAAGCCCAAAATTGTAATTTACCGAGAATTGTAAATTTACCTGAAAACCCTACGCTA
TAGTTTCGACTATAAATACCAAACTTAGGACCTCACTTCAGAATCCCCTCGTCGCTGCGTCTCTCTCCCG
CAACCTTCGATTTTCGTTTATTCGCATCCATCGGAGAGAGAAAACAATCAATAAGCGACCTACTGTATTT
TTACAACAATTACCAACAACAACAAACAACAAACAACATTACAATTACTATTTACAATTACAATGCCCAA
GAAAAAGCGGAAGGTGTCCAGCTACATGGACCTGGTGGACGACGAGCCCGCCACCCTGTACCACAAGTTC
GTGGAATGCCTGAAGGCCGGCGAGAACTTCTGCGGCGATAAGCTGAGCGGCATCATCACCATGGCCATTC
TGAAGGCCATCAAGGCCCTGACCGAAGTGAAGAAAACCACCTTCAACAAGTACAAGACCACCATCAAGCA
GGGCCTGCAGTACGACGTGGGCAGCAGCACCATCAGCTTCGTGTACCACCTGAAGGACTGCGACGAGCTG
AGCAGAGGCCTGAGCGACGCCTTCGAGCCCTACAAGTTCAAGATCAAGAGCAACAAAGAGGCCACCAGCT
TCAAGACCCTGTTCAGGGGCCCTAGCTTCGGCAGCCAGAAGAACTGGCGGAAGAAAGAGGTGGACCGCGA
GGTGGACAACCTGTTCCACAGCACCGAGACAGACGAGAGCATCTTCAAGTTCATCCTGAACACCCTGGAC
AGCATCGAAACCCAGACCAACACCGACCGGCAGAAAACCGTGCTGACCTTTATCCTGCTGATGACCTTCT
TCAACTGCTGCCGGAACAACGACCTGATGAACGTGGACCCCAGCACCTTCAAGATCGTGAAGAACAAGTT
TGTGGGCTACCTGCTGCAGGCTGAAGTGAAGCAGACCAAGACCAGAAAGAGCCGGAATATCTTCTTCTTC
CCCATCCGGGAAAACCGCTTCGACCTGTTCCTGGCCCTGCACGACTTCTTCAGAACCTGCCAGCCCACCC
CCAAGAGCAGACTGAGCGATCAGGTAAGTTTCTGCTTCTACCTTTGATATATATATAATAATTATCATTA
ATTAGTAGTAATATAATATTTCAAATATTTTTTTCAAAATAAAAGAATGTAGTATATAGCAATTGCTTTT
CTGTAGTTTATAAGTGTGTATATTTTAATTTATAACTTTTCTAATATATGACCAAAATTTGTTGATGTGC
AGGTGTCCGAGCAGAAGTGGCAGCTGTTCCGGGACAGCATGGTCATCGACTACAACCGGTTCTTTCGGAA
GTTCCCCGCCAGCCCCATCTTCGCCATTAAGCACGGCCCCAAGTCCCACCTGGGCCGGCATCTGATGAAC
AGCTTTCTGCACAAGAACGAGCTGGACAGCTGGGCCAACAGCCTGGGCAATTGGAGCAGCTCCCAGAACC
AGAGAGAGAGCGGCGCCAGACTGGGCTACACACACGGCGGAAGAGATCTGCCCCAGCCCCTGTTTGGCTT
CCTGGCCGGATACTGCGTGCGGAACGAAGAGGGCCACATCGTGGGCCTGGGCCTGGAAAAGGACATCAAC
GATCTGTTCGACGGCATCATGGACCCCCTGAACGAGAAAGAGGACACCGAGATCTGCGAGAGCTACGGCG
AGTGGGCCAAGATTGTGTCCAAGGACGTGCTGATCTTCCTGAAGAGATACCACAGCAAGAACGCCTGTCG
GAGATACCAGAACAGCACCCTGTATGCCCGGACCTTCCTGAAAACCGAGAGCGTGACCCTGAGCGGCTCC
AAGGGCAGCGAGGAACCTTCTAGCCCTGTGCGGATCCCCATCCTGAGCATGGGAAAGGCCAGCCCCTCCG
AGGGAAGAAAGCTGAGAGCCAGCGAGCACGCCAACGACGACAACGAGATCGAGAAGATCGACAGCGACAG
CAGCCAGAGCGAAGAGATCCCTATCGAGATGAGCGACTCCGAGGACGAGACAACCGCCAGCAACATCAGC
GGCATCTACCTGGACATGAGCAAGGCCAACTCCAACGTGGTGTACAGCCCCCCTAGCCAGACAGGCAGAG
CTGCTGGCGCCGGAAGAAAAAGAGGCGTGGGAGGCAGACGGACCGTGGAAAGCAAGCGGAGAAGAGTGCT
GGCCCCCATCAACCGGTGAGCTTCTCTAGCTAGAGTCGATCGACAAGCTCGAGTTTCTCCATAATAATGT
GTGAGTAGTTCCCAGATAAGGGAATTAGGGTTCCTATAGGGTTTCGCTCATGTGTTGAGCATATAAGAAA
CCCTTAGTATGTATTTGTATTTGTAAAATACTTCTATCAATAAAATTTCTAATTCCTAAAACCAAAATCC
AGTACTAAAATCCAGATCGCTTTACGAATTCCCATGGGGAGCCAACACTCGAATCCCCACCCGTTGGACC
AAACCCGGCTCATTAAGCGTCGGTTCAGATTTATTTCCTTTATTTAAAAAAAAGGAAAGGGTAAAAAATA
GAAAATTGGAAACAGTTAAAGCCCAAAATTGTAATTTACCGAGAATTGTAAATTTACCTGAAAACCCTAC
GCTATAGTTTCGACTATAAATACCAAACTTAGGACCTCACTTCAGAATCCCCTCGTCGCTGCGTCTCTCT
CCCGCAACCTTCGATTTTCGTTTATTCGCATCCATCGGAGAGAGAAAACAATCAATAAGCGACCTACTGT
ATTTTTACAACAATTACCAACAACAACAAACAACAAACAACATTACAATTACTATTTACAATTACAATGG
CTCCTAAGAAGAAGAGGAAGGTGATGAGCCAGTTCGACATCCTGTGCAAGACCCCCCCCAAGGTGCTGGT
GCGGCAGTTCGTGGAGAGATTCGAGAGGCCCAGCGGCGAGAAGATCGCCAGCTGTGCCGCCGAGCTGACC
TACCTGTGCTGGATGATCACCCACAACGGCACCGCCATCAAGAGGGCCACCTTCATGAGCTACAACACCA
TCATCAGCAACAGCCTGAGCTTCGACATCGTGAACAAGAGCCTGCAGTTCAAGTACAAGACCCAGAAGGC
CACCATCCTGGAGGCCAGCCTGAAGAAGCTGATCCCCGCCTGGGAGTTCACCATCATCCCTTACAACGGC
CAGAAGCACCAGAGCGACATCACCGACATCGTGTCCAGCCTGCAGCTGCAGTTCGAGAGCAGCGAGGAGG
CCGACAAGGGCAACAGCCACAGCAAGAAGATGCTGAAGGCCCTGCTGTCCGAGGGCGAGAGCATCTGGGA
GATCACCGAGAAGATCCTGAACAGCTTCGAGTACACCAGCAGGTTCACCAAGACCAAGACCCTGTACCAG
TTCCTGTTCCTGGCCACATTCATCAACTGCGGCAGGTTCAGCGACATCAAGAACGTGGACCCCAAGAGCT
TCAAGCTGGTGCAGAACAAGTACCTGGGCGTGATCATTCAGTGCCTGGTGACCGAGACTAAGACAAGCGT
GTCCAGGTAAGTTTCTGCTTCTACCTTTGATATATATATAATAATTATCATTAATTAGTAGTAATATAAT
ATTTCAAATATTTTTTTCAAAATAAAAGAATGTAGTATATAGCAATTGCTTTTCTGTAGTTTATAAGTGT
GTATATTTTAATTTATAACTTTTCTAATATATGACCAAAATTTGTTGATGTGCAGGCACATCTACTTTTT
CAGCGCCAGAGGCAGGATCGACCCCCTGGTGTACCTGGACGAGTTCCTGAGGAACAGCGAGCCCGTGCTG
AAGAGAGTGAACAGGACCGGCAACAGCAGCAGCAACAAGCAGGAGTACCAGCTGCTGAAGGACAACCTGG
TGCGCAGCTACAACAAGGCCCTGAAGAAGAACGCCCCCTACCCCATCTTCGCTATCAAGAACGGCCCTAA
GAGCCACATCGGCAGGCACCTGATGACCAGCTTTCTGAGCATGAAGGGCCTGACCGAGCTGACAAACGTG
GTGGGCAACTGGAGCGACAAGAGGGCCTCCGCCGTGGCCAGGACCACCTACACCCACCAGATCACCGCCA
TCCCCGACCACTACTTCGCCCTGGTGTCCAGGTACTACGCCTACGACCCCATCAGCAAGGAGATGATCGC
CCTGAAGGACGAGACTAACCCCATCGAGGAGTGGCAGCACATCGAGCAGCTGAAGGGCAGCGCCGAGGGC
AGCATCAGATACCCCGCCTGGAACGGCATCATCAGCCAGGAGGTGCTGGACTACCTGAGCAGCTACATCA
ACAGGCGGATCTGAGCTTCTCTAGCTAGAGTCGATCGACAAGCTCGAGTTTCTCCATAATAATGTGTGAG
TAGTTCCCAGATAAGGGAATTAGGGTTCCTATAGGGTTTCGCTCATGTGTTGAGCATATAAGAAACCCTT
AGTATGTATTTGTATTTGTAAAATACTTCTATCAATAAAATTTCTAATTCCTAAAACCAAAATCCAGTAC
TAAAATCCAGATCGCTCAGATGAGACCGCAGCTGGCACGACAGGTTTCCCGACTGGAAAGCGGGCAGTGA
GCGCAACGCAATTAATGTGAGTTAGCTCACTCATTAGGCACCCCAGGCTTTACACTTTATGCTTCCGGCT
CGTATGTTGTGTGGAATTGTGAGCGGATAACAATTTCACACAGGAAACAGCTATGACCATGATTACGCCA
AGCTTGCATGCCTGCAGGTCGACTCTAGAGGATCCCCGGGTACCGAGCTCGAATTCACTGGCCGTCGTTT
TACAACGTCGTGACTGGGAAAACCCTGGCGTTACCCAACTTAATCGCCTTGCAGCACATCCCCCTTTCGC
CAGCTGGCGTAATAGCGAAGAGGCCCGCACCGATCGCCCTTCCCAACAGTTGCGCAGCCTGAATGGCGAA
TGGCGCCTGATGCGGTATTTTCTCCTTACGCATCTGTGCGGTATTTCACACCGCATATGGTGCACTCTCA
GTACAATCTGCTCTGATGCCGCATAGTTAAGCCAGCCCCGACACCCGCCAACACCCGCTGACGCGCCCTG
ACGGGCTTGTCTGCTCCCGGCATCCGCTTACAGACAAGCTGTGACGGTCTCAGGGACACGAAGTGATCCG
TTTAAACTATCAGTGTTTGACAGGATATATTGGCGGGTAAACCTAAGAGAAAAGAGCGTTTATTAGAATA
ATCGGATATTTAAAAGGGCGTGAAAAGGTTTATCCGTTCGTCCATTTGTATGTGCCAGCCGCCTTTGCGA
CGCTCACCGGGCTGGTTGCCCTCGCCGCTGGGCTGGCGGCCGTCTATGGCCCTGCAAACGCGCCAGAAAC
GCCGTCGAAGCCGTGTGCGAGACACCGCGGCCGCCGGCGTTGTGGATACCTCGCGGAAAACTTGGCCCTC
ACTGACAGATGAGGGGCGGACGTTGACACTTGAGGGGCCGACTCACCCGGCGCGGCGTTGACAGATGAGG
GGCAGGCTCGATTTCGGCCGGCGACGTGGAGCTGGCCAGCCTCGCAAATCGGCGAAAACGCCTGATTTTA
CGCGAGTTTCCCACAGATGATGTGGACAAGCCTGGGGATAAGTGCCCTGCGGTATTGACACTTGAGGGGC
GCGACTACTGACAGATGAGGGGCGCGATCCTTGACACTTGAGGGGCAGAGTGCTGACAGATGAGGGGCGC
ACCTATTGACATTTGAGGGGCTGTCCACAGGCAGAAAATCCAGCATTTGCAAGGGTTTCCGCCCGTTTTT
CGGCCACCGCTAACCTGTCTTTTAACCTGCTTTTAAACCAATATTTATAAACCTTGTTTTTAACCAGGGC
TGCGCCCTGTGCGCGTGACCGCGCACGCCGAAGGGGGGTGCCCCCCCTTCTCGAACCCTCCCGGCCCGCT
AACGCGGGCCTCCCATCCCCCCAGGGGCTGCGCCCCTCGGCCGCGAACGGCCTCACCCCAAAAATGGCAG
CGCTGGCCAATTCCCGAGTGCGCGGAACCCCTATTTGTTTATTTTTCTAAATACATTCAAATATGTATCC
GCTCATGAGACAATAACCCTGATAAATGCTTCAATAATATTGAAAAAGGAAGAGTATGGCTAAAATGAGA
ATATCACCGGAATTGAAAAAACTGATCGAAAAATACCGCTGCGTAAAAGATACGGAAGGAATGTCTCCTG
CTAAGGTATATAAGCTGGTGGGAGAAAATGAAAACCTATATTTAAAAATGACGGACAGCCGGTATAAAGG
GACCACCTATGATGTGGAACGGGAAAAGGACATGATGCTATGGCTGGAAGGAAAGCTGCCTGTTCCAAAG
GTCCTGCACTTTGAACGGCATGATGGCTGGAGCAATCTGCTCATGAGTGAGGCCGATGGCGTCCTTTGCT
CGGAAGAGTATGAAGATGAACAAAGCCCTGAAAAGATTATCGAGCTGTATGCGGAGTGCATCAGGCTCTT
TCACTCCATCGACATATCGGATTGTCCCTATACGAATAGCTTAGACAGCCGCTTAGCCGAATTGGATTAC
TTACTGAATAACGATCTGGCCGATGTGGATTGCGAAAACTGGGAAGAGGACACTCCATTTAAAGATCCGC
GCGAGCTGTATGATTTTTTAAAGACGGAAAAGCCCGAAGAGGAACTTGTCTTTTCCCACGGCGACCTGGG
AGACAGCAACATCTTTGTGAAAGATGGCAAAGTAAGTGGCTTTATTGATCTTGGGAGAAGCGGCAGGGCG
GACAAGTGGTATGACATTGCCTTCTGCGTCCGGTCGCTCAGGGAGGATATCGGGGAAGAACAGTATGTCG
AGCTATTTTTTGACTTACTGGGGATCAAGCCTGATTGGGAGAAAATAAAATATTATATTTTACTGGATGA
ATTGTTTTAGCTGTCAGACCAAGTTTACTCATATATACTTTAGATTGATTTAAAACTTCATTTTTAATTT
AAAAGGATCTAGGTGAAGATCCTTTTTGATAATCTCATGACCAAAATCCCTTAACGTGAGTTTTCGTTCC
ACTGAGCGTCAGACCCCGTAGAAAAGATCAAAGGATCTTCTTGAGATCCTTTTTTTCTGCGCGTAATCTG
CTGCTTGCAAACAAAAAAACCACCGCTACCAGCGGTGGTTTGTTTGCCGGATCAAGAGCTACCAACTCTT
TTTCCGAAGGTAACTGGCTTCAGCAGAGCGCAGATACCAAATACTGTTCTTCTAGTGTAGCCGTAGTTAG
GCCACCACTTCAAGAACTCTGTAGCACCGCCTACATACCTCGCTCTGCTAATCCTGTTACCAGTGGCTGC
TGCCAGTGGCGATAAGTCGTGTCTTACCGGGTTGGACTCAAGACGATAGTTACCGGATAAGGCGCAGCGG
TCGGGCTGAACGGGGGGTTCGTGCACACAGCCCAGCTTGGAGCGAACGACCTACACCGAACTGAGATACC
TACAGCGTGAGCTATGAGAAAGCGCCACGCTTCCCGAAGGGAGAAAGGCGGACAGGTATCCGGTAAGCGG
CAGGGTCGGAACAGGAGAGCGCACGAGGGAGCTTCCAGGGGGAAACGCCTGGTATCTTTATAGTCCTGTC
GGGTTTCGCCACCTCTGACTTGAGCGTCGATTTTTGTGATGCTCGTCAGGGGGGCGGAGCCTATGGAAAA
ACGCCAGCAACGCGGCCTTTTTACGGTTCCTGGCAGATCCTAGATGTGGCGCAACGATGCCGGCGACAAG
CAGGAGCGCACCGACTTCTTCCGCATCAAGTGTTTTGGCTCTCAGGCCGAGGCCCACGGCAAGTATTTGG
GCAAGGGGTCGCTGGTATTCGTGCAGGGCAAGATTCGGAATACCAAGTACGAGAAGGACGGCCAGACGGT
CTACGGGACCGACTTCATTGCCGATAAGGTGGATTATCTGGACACCAAGGCACCAGGCGGGTCAAATCAG
GAATAAGGGCACATTGCCCCGGCGTGAGTCGGGGCAATCCCGCAAGGAGGGTGAATGAATCGGACGTTTG
ACCGGAAGGCATACAGGCAAGAACTGATCGACGCGGGGTTTTCCGCCGAGGATGCCGAAACCATCGCAAG
CCGCACCGTCATGCGTGCGCCCCGCGAAACCTTCCAGTCCGTCGGCTCGATGGTCCAGCAAGCTACGGCC
AAGATCGAGCGCGACAGCGTGCAACTGGCTCCCCCTGCCCTGCCCGCGCCATCGGCCGCCGTGGAGCGTT
CGCGTCGTCTTGAACAGGAGGCGGCAGGTTTGGCGAAGTCGATGACCATCGACACGCGAGGAACTATGAC
GACCAAGAAGCGAAAAACCGCCGGCGAGGACCTGGCAAAACAGGTCAGCGAGGCCAAGCAGGCCGCGTTG
CTGAAACACACGAAGCAGCAGATCAAGGAAATGCAGCTTTCCTTGTTCGATATTGCGCCGTGGCCGGACA
CGATGCGAGCGATGCCAAACGACACGGCCCGCTCTGCCCTGTTCACCACGCGCAACAAGAAAATCCCGCG
CGAGGCGCTGCAAAACAAGGTCATTTTCCACGTCAACAAGGACGTGAAGATCACCTACACCGGCGTCGAG
CTGCGGGCCGACGATGACGAACTGGTGTGGCAGCAGGTGTTGGAGTACGCGAAGCGCACCCCTATCGGCG
AGCCGATCACCTTCACGTTCTACGAGCTTTGCCAGGACCTGGGCTGGTCGATCAATGGCCGGTATTACAC
GAAGGCCGAGGAATGCCTGTCGCGCCTACAGGCGACGGCGATGGGCTTCACGTCCGACCGCGTTGGGCAC
CTGGAATCGGTGTCGCTGCTGCACCGCTTCCGCGTCCTGGACCGTGGCAAGAAAACGTCCCGTTGCCAGG
TCCTGATCGACGAGGAAATCGTCGTGCTGTTTGCTGGCGACCACTACACGAAATTCATATGGGAGAAGTA
CCGCAAGCTGTCGCCGACGGCCCGACGGATGTTCGACTATTTCAGCTCGCACCGGGAGCCGTACCCGCTC
AAGCTGGAAACCTTCCGCCTCATGTGCGGATCGGATTCCACCCGCGTGAAGAAGTGGCGCGAGCAGGTCG
GCGAAGCCTGCGAAGAGTTGCGAGGCAGCGGCCTGGTGGAACACGCCTGGGTCAATGATGACCTGGTGCA
TTGCAAACGCTAGGGCCTTGTGGGGTCAGTTCCGGCTGGGGGTTCAGCAGCCCCTGCTCGGATCTGTTGG
ACCGGACAGTAGTCATGGTTGATGGGCTGCCTGTATCGAGTGGTGATTTTGTGCCGAGCTGCCGGTCGGG
GAGCTGTTGGCTGGCTGGTGGCAGGATATATTGTGGTGTAAACAAATTGACGCTTAGACAACTTAATAAC
ACATTGCGGACGTTTTTAATGTACTGGGGTTGAACACTCT
Features (pLannotate 1.2.2; 33 found; start..end, strand, type, name):
    890..910     +  misc_feature   TMV Ω (fragment): translational enhancer from the tobacco mosaic virus 5'-leader sequence (Gallie et al., 1988)
    911..944     +  protein_bind   FRT (minimal): supports FLP-mediated excision but not integration (Turan and Bode, 2011) FLP recombinase from the Saccharomyces cerevisiae 2μ plasmid
    945..1652    +  terminator     OCS terminator: octopine synthase terminator
   1653..1686    +  protein_bind   FRT (minimal): supports FLP-mediated excision but not integration (Turan and Bode, 2011) FLP recombinase from the Saccharomyces cerevisiae 2μ plasmid
   1687..1721    +  misc_feature   TMV Ω (fragment): translational enhancer from the tobacco mosaic virus 5'-leader sequence (Gallie et al., 1988)
   1753..1941    +  intron         IV2 intron: modified second intron of the potato ST-LS1 gene (Vancanneyt et al., 1990)
   1939..2844    +  CDS            LUCI_RENRE: Experimental evidence at protein level: Swiss-Prot protein existence level 1. Upon binding the substrate, the enzyme catalyzes an oxygenation, producing a very short-lived hydroperoxide that cyclizes into a dioxetanone structure, which collapses, releasing a CO(2) molecule. The spontaneous breakdown of the dioxetanone releases the energy (about 50 kcal/mole) that is necessary to generate the excited state of the coelenteramide product, which is the singlet form of the monoanion. In vivo the product undergoes the process of nonradiative energy transfer to an accessory protein, a green fluoresce
   2851..2925    +  CDS            DREB2A (fragment): DRE2A_ARATH - Also known as ERF045. Experimental evidence at protein level: Swiss-Prot protein existence level 1. Transcriptional activator that binds specifically to the DNA sequence 5'-[AG]CCGAC-3'. Binding to the C-repeat/DRE element mediates high salinity- and dehydration-inducible transcription. From Arabidopsis thaliana (Mouse-ear cress).
   2969..3143    +  polyA_signal   CaMV poly(A) signal: cauliflower mosaic virus polyadenylation signal
   3531..5180    +  CDS            LUCI_PHOPY: Experimental evidence at protein level: Swiss-Prot protein existence level 1. Produces green light with a wavelength of 562 nm. From Photinus pyralis (Common eastern firefly) (Lampyris pyralis).
   5203..5403    +  terminator     gene 7 terminator: transcription terminator for octopine-type Ti plasmid gene 7
   5746..5801    +  misc_feature   TMV Ω: translational enhancer from the tobacco mosaic virus 5'-leader sequence (Gallie et al., 1988)
   6604..6792    +  intron         IV2 intron: modified second intron of the potato ST-LS1 gene (Vancanneyt et al., 1990)
   7754..7928    +  polyA_signal   CaMV poly(A) signal: cauliflower mosaic virus polyadenylation signal
   8270..8325    +  misc_feature   TMV Ω: translational enhancer from the tobacco mosaic virus 5'-leader sequence (Gallie et al., 1988)
   8327..9037    +  CDS            FLPo (fragment): nuclear-targeted site-specific recombinase FLPo is a mouse codon-optimized fusion between the SV40 nuclear localization signal and a thermostable version of the Saccharomyces cerevisiae site-specific recombinase FLP. Recombination occurs at FRT sequences.
   9037..9225    +  intron         IV2 intron: modified second intron of the potato ST-LS1 gene (Vancanneyt et al., 1990)
   9223..9814    +  CDS            FLPo (fragment): nuclear-targeted site-specific recombinase FLPo is a mouse codon-optimized fusion between the SV40 nuclear localization signal and a thermostable version of the Saccharomyces cerevisiae site-specific recombinase FLP. Recombination occurs at FRT sequences.
   9849..10023   +  polyA_signal   CaMV poly(A) signal: cauliflower mosaic virus polyadenylation signal
  10038..10080   +  CDS            lacI (fragment): lac repressor; lacI; The lac repressor binds to the lac operator to inhibit transcription in E. coli. This inhibition can be relieved by adding lactose or isopropyl-β-D-thiogalactopyranoside (IPTG).
  10093..10114   +  protein_bind   CAP binding site: CAP binding activates transcription in the presence of cAMP. E. coli catabolite activator protein
  10129..10159   +  promoter       lac promoter: promoter for the E. coli lac operon
  10163..10185   +  protein_bind   lac operator (fragment): The lac repressor binds to the lac operator to inhibit transcription in E. coli. This inhibition can be relieved by adding lactose or isopropyl-β-D-thiogalactopyranoside (IPTG). lac repressor encoded by lacI
  10220..10276   -  misc_feature   MCS: pUC18/19 multiple cloning site
  10273..10430   +  CDS            lacZα (fragment): LacZα fragment of β-galactosidase; lacZ fragment
  10436..10535   -  misc_feature   bom (fragment): basis of mobility region from pBR322
  10658..10682   +  misc_feature   RB T-DNA repeat: right border repeat from nopaline C58 T-DNA
  10779..11410   +  rep_origin     oriV: incP origin of replication
  11501..11605   +  promoter       AmpR promoter: bla
  11606..12400   +  CDS            KanR: aminoglycoside phosphotransferase; aphA-3; confers resistance to kanamycin
  12571..13159   +  rep_origin     ori: high-copy-number ColE1/pMB1/pBR322/pUC origin of replication
  13495..14640   +  CDS            trfA: TRFA_ECOLX - Experimental evidence at protein level: Swiss-Prot protein existence level 1. Also involved in plasmid copy number control, promoting intermolecular coupling of protein bound iterons at oriV, which inhibits replication initiation. From Escherichia coli.
  14789..14813   +  misc_feature   LB T-DNA repeat: left border repeat from nopaline C58 T-DNA
