[The description below was written by a language model from this plasmid's Addgene catalogue record and pLannotate feature annotations shown in this document.]
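Description:
LLP766_L2pV3_ANIMPLYB_B3RT_FRT_OCS_Rluc_2IBF_lacZ is a multigene (Level 2) plant expression and synthetic biology construct built in the pAGM4673 binary backbone. The feature table shows nopaline-type left and right T-DNA border repeats, so the payload can be delivered through Agrobacterium. Outside the borders lie an incP oriV with its trfA replication protein for broad-host-range maintenance, a ColE1/pUC-type origin for E. coli, and a kanamycin resistance gene. A lac promoter/lacZα cassette with a pUC-type multiple cloning site sits next to the right border. This is presumably the blue/white position into which further modules could be cloned, as the "lacZ" in the name suggests.

The payload is a recombinase-based A NIMPLY B logic gate, supplied here in its two-input state. According to the record, the output unit consists of an Act2 promoter flanked by B3RT sites, then an OCS terminator flanked by minimal FRT sites, then Renilla luciferase. The luciferase is interrupted by the potato IV2 intron, carries a C-terminal PEST degradation tag (annotated as a DREB2A fragment) and ends in a CaMV poly(A) signal. TMV Ω leader fragments bracket the FRT cassette. Flp excision of the terminator would permit reporter expression, whereas B3 excision of the promoter would abolish it. The B3RT sites and Act2 promoter are not annotated in the table.

Depositor comments list three further units driven by TCTP1: firefly luciferase (with a gene 7 terminator), likely a normalisation reporter, and the two inputs, FlpO and B3o. FLPo appears split by an IV2 intron. A similar unannotated unit with Ω leader, intron and CaMV poly(A) probably encodes B3o. With both recombinases present, the construct tests gate behaviour when both inputs are on.
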