Addgene plasmid #192410: LLP766_L2pV3_ANIMPLYB_B3RT_FRT_OCS_Rluc_2IBF_lacZ
Purpose: To act as a 2-input state of the A NIMPLY B gate.
Depositing lab: Ryan Lister. Depositing organization: University of Western Australia. Publication: Synthetic memory circuits for stable cell reprogramming in plants. Lloyd JPB, Ly F, Gong P, Pflueger J, Swain T, Pflueger C, Fourie E, Khan MA, Kidd BN, Lister R. Nat Biotechnol. 2022 Jul 4. pii: 10.1038/s41587-022-01383-2. doi: 10.1038/s41587-022-01383-2. PubMed 35788565.
Backbone
  Vector backbone: pAGM4673
  Backbone manufacturer: Sylvestre Marillonnet
  Vector type: Plant Expression, Synthetic Biology
Growth in bacteria
  Bacterial resistance: Kanamycin, 50 μg/mL
  Growth temperature: 30°C
  Growth strain: DH5alpha
  Copy number: Unknown
Gene/Insert
  Gene/Insert name: B3RT-Act2-B3RT::FRT-OCS-FRT::Rluc
  Species: Renilla reniformis
  Tag / fusion protein: PEST (C terminal on insert)
  Cloning method: Restriction Enzyme; 5′ cloning site unknown (unknown if destroyed)
Terms and licenses: Academic/Nonprofit Terms; Industry Terms: Not Available to Industry
Depositor comments: Other genes: TCTP1::Fluc, TCTP1::FlpO, TCTP1::B3o
How to cite: LLP766_L2pV3_ANIMPLYB_B3RT_FRT_OCS_Rluc_2IBF_lacZ was a gift from Ryan Lister (Addgene plasmid # 192410 ; http://n2t.net/addgene:192410 ; RRID:Addgene_192410)
